>Addgene plasmid #205178 | pGEMHE-MmCENP-O-GFP | addgene full sequence | sequence record 409761 | Addgene NGS Result
ATTATCATGACATTAACCTATAAAAATAGGCGTATCACGAGGCCCTTTCGTCTCGCGCGTTTCGGTGATG
ACGGTGAAAACCTCTGACACATGCAGCTCCCGGAGACGGTCACAGCTTGTCTGTAAGCGGATGCCGGGAG
CAGACAAGCCCGTCAGGGCGCGTCAGCGGGTGTTGGCGGGTGTCGGGGCTGGCTTAACTATGCGGCATCA
GAGCAGATTGTACTGAGAGTGCACCATATGCGGTGTGAAATACCGCACAGATGCGTAAGGAGAAAATACC
GCATCAGGCGCCATTCGCCATTCAGGCTGCGCAACTGTTGGGAAGGGCGATCGGTGCGGGCCTCTTCGCT
ATTACGCCAGCTGGCGAAAGGGGGATGTGCTGCAAGGCGATTAAGTTGGGTAACGCCAGGGTTTTCCCAG
TCACGACGTTGTAAAACGACGGCCAGTGAATTGTAATACGACTCACTATAGGGCGAATTAATTCGAGCTC
GGTACCCAGCTTGCTTGTTCTTTTTGCAGAAGCTCAGAATAAACGCTCAACTTTGGCAGATCAATTCCCC
GGTGCTAGATGGAGTCTGCAAATACTTTGTGTCCAGGCAGGAAGTGCAAAGGAGGTGTTTTAGCTCACCT
GGAAAGACTAGAGGCTCAAACGAACATATCGAATAGAAAGTCTGAAGAACCAGCAGTTCGTAAAAAGGAA
AGTTCTCTTAGAACCAAGATTCGAGAACTGCGGCAACAACGAGATAAGCTGAGGGCAGAAGTGAAGCAGT
GGGGAGCCAGAGTTAAAGAACCTCCTGCCAAAGAAGACCCAAGCAGAACCGTGATCAGTGAACAGGAAGT
TCTGGAAAGGGAGTGGAGAAATGTGGACGCCATTCTGGAGGCATATCGCTTTACGGGGCTCAGCGGGAAG
TTGACCAGTCGTGGCGTCTGCATGTGCATCAGCACAGCCTTTGAGGGGAACCTACTAGATTCCTACTTTG
TGGACCTCGTCATAGAGAAACCACTCCGGATTCATCACCATTCCGTCCCAGTCTTCATCCCTCTGGAAAA
GATAGCCGCAGCACACCTACAGACTGATGTTCAGCGCTTCCTGTTTAGACTCTGGGAATACCTAAATGCC
TACGCGGGGAGGAAGTACCAGGCAGACCAACTTGAGAGTGACTTCTGCGATGTCCTCACGGGACCTTTGC
AGAGAAACGCCCTGTGCAACTTGCTGTCGTTCACCTATAAAGTGGAACAGAGATGCCAGACCTTCTCCTT
CAGTGCCAGGTTGCTGTATGAGGACCCCACAGCAGCTCTTCCCACGAATGTCACTGTGACAAGGCCAGGT
GTGGAGGCATCATCCCCTCCTTGGGAAGAGCACAGAGCATCCCATCAGATGCTCTTCCGTACCAAGCCCC
TGCACAAGGTGTTTGCTTCATTTTCCAAAGAAACCGAAAAGCTGCATTTGAACCTGGTCTCCCCGGTCGG
TGGCGGAGGTGGCGTGAGCAAGGGCGAGGAGCTGTTCACCGGGGTGGTGCCCATCCTGGTCGAGCTGGAC
GGCGACGTAAACGGCCACAAGTTCAGCGTGTCCGGCGAGGGCGAGGGCGATGCCACCTACGGCAAGCTGA
CCCTGAAGTTCATCTGCACCACCGGCAAGCTGCCCGTGCCCTGGCCCACCCTCGTGACCACCCTGACCTA
CGGCGTGCAGTGCTTCAGCCGCTACCCCGACCACATGAAGCAGCACGACTTCTTCAAGTCCGCCATGCCC
GAAGGCTACGTCCAGGAGCGCACCATCTTCTTCAAGGACGACGGCAACTACAAGACCCGCGCCGAGGTGA
AGTTCGAGGGCGACACCCTGGTGAACCGCATCGAGCTGAAGGGCATCGACTTCAAGGAGGACGGCAACAT
CCTGGGGCACAAGCTGGAGTACAACTACAACAGCCACAACGTCTATATCATGGCCGACAAGCAGAAGAAC
GGCATCAAGGTGAACTTCAAGATCCGCCACAACATCGAGGACGGCAGCGTGCAGCTCGCCGACCACTACC
AGCAGAACACCCCCATCGGCGACGGCCCCGTGCTGCTGCCCGACAACCACTACCTGAGCACCCAGTCCGC
CCTGAGCAAAGACCCCAACGAGAAGCGCGATCACATGGTCCTGCTGGAGTTCGTGACCGCCGCCGGGATC
ACTCTCGGCATGGACGAGCTGTACAAGTGAGGTTACCACTAAACCAGCCTCAAGAACACCCGAATGGAGT
CTCTAAGCTACATAATACCAACTTACACTTTACAAAATGTTGTCCCCCAAAATGTAGCCATTCGTATCTG
CTCCTAATAAAAAGAAAGTTTCTTCACATTCTAAAAAAAAAAAAAAAAAAAAAAAAAAAAAAAAAAMCCC
CCCCCCCCCCCCCTGCAGGCGCGCCGCCGGCGATTTAAATTAATTAATCTAGCTTGAGTATTCTATAGTG
TCACCTAAATAGCTTGGCGTAATCATGGTCATAGCTGTTTCCTGTGTGAAATTGTTATCCGCTCACAATT
CCACACAACATACGAGCCGGAAGCATAAAGTGTAAAGCCTGGGGTGCCTAATGAGTGAGCTAACTCACAT
TAATTGCGTTGCGCTCACTGCCCGCTTTCCAGTCGGGAAACCTGTCGTGCCAGCTGCATTAATGAATCGG
CCAACGCGCGGGGAGAGGCGGTTTGCGTATTGGGCGCTCTTCCGCTTCCTCGCTCACTGACTCGCTGCGC
TCGGTCGTTCGGCTGCGGCGAGCGGTATCAGCTCACTCAAAGGCGGTAATACGGTTATCCACAGAATCAG
GGGATAACGCAGGAAAGAACATGTGAGCAAAAGGCCAGCAAAAGGCCAGGAACCGTAAAAAGGCCGCGTT
GCTGGCGTTTTTCCATAGGCTCCGCCCCCCTGACGAGCATCACAAAAATCGACGCTCAAGTCAGAGGTGG
CGAAACCCGACAGGACTATAAAGATACCAGGCGTTTCCCCCTGGAAGCTCCCTCGTGCGCTCTCCTGTTC
CGACCCTGCCGCTTACCGGATACCTGTCCGCCTTTCTCCCTTCGGGAAGCGTGGCGCTTTCTCATAGCTC
ACGCTGTAGGTATCTCAGTTCGGTGTAGGTCGTTCGCTCCAAGCTGGGCTGTGTGCACGAACCCCCCGTT
CAGCCCGACCGCTGCGCCTTATCCGGTAACTATCGTCTTGAGTCCAACCCGGTAAGACACGACTTATCGC
CACTGGCAGCAGCCACTGGTAACAGGATTAGCAGAGCGAGGTATGTAGGCGGTGCTACAGAGTTCTTGAA
GTGGTGGCCTAACTACGGCTACACTAGAAGAACAGTATTTGGTATCTGCGCTCTGCTGAAGCCAGTTACC
TTCGGAAAAAGAGTTGGTAGCTCTTGATCCGGCAAACAAACCACCGCTGGTAGCGGTGGTTTTTTTGTTT
GCAAGCAGCAGATTACGCGCAGAAAAAAAGGATCTCAAGAAGATCCTTTGATCTTTTCTACGGGGTCTGA
CGCTCAGTGGAACGAAAACTCACGTTAAGGGATTTTGGTCATGAGATTATCAAAAAGGATCTTCACCTAG
ATCCTTTTAAATTAAAAATGAAGTTTTAAATCAATCTAAAGTATATATGAGTAAACTTGGTCTGACAGTT
ACCAATGCTTAATCAGTGAGGCACCTATCTCAGCGATCTGTCTATTTCGTTCATCCATAGTTGCCTGACT
CCCCGTCGTGTAGATAACTACGATACGGGAGGGCTTACCATCTGGCCCCAGTGCTGCAATGATACCGCGA
GACCCACGCTCACCGGCTCCAGATTTATCAGCAATAAACCAGCCAGCCGGAAGGGCCGAGCGCAGAAGTG
GTCCTGCAACTTTATCCGCCTCCATCCAGTCTATTAATTGTTGCCGGGAAGCTAGAGTAAGTAGTTCGCC
AGTTAATAGTTTGCGCAACGTTGTTGCCATTGCTACAGGCATCGTGGTGTCACGCTCGTCGTTTGGTATG
GCTTCATTCAGCTCCGGTTCCCAACGATCAAGGCGAGTTACATGATCCCCCATGTTGTGCAAAAAAGCGG
TTAGCTCCTTCGGTCCTCCGATCGTTGTCAGAAGTAAGTTGGCCGCAGTGTTATCACTCATGGTTATGGC
AGCACTGCATAATTCTCTTACTGTCATGCCATCCGTAAGATGCTTTTCTGTGACTGGTGAGTACTCAACC
AAGTCATTCTGAGAATAGTGTATGCGGCGACCGAGTTGCTCTTGCCCGGCGTCAATACGGGATAATACCG
CGCCACATAGCAGAACTTTAAAAGTGCTCATCATTGGAAAACGTTCTTCGGGGCGAAAACTCTCAAGGAT
CTTACCGCTGTTGAGATCCAGTTCGATGTAACCCACTCGTGCACCCAACTGATCTTCAGCATCTTTTACT
TTCACCAGCGTTTCTGGGTGAGCAAAAACAGGAAGGCAAAATGCCGCAAAAAAGGGAATAAGGGCGACAC
GGAAATGTTGAATACTCATACTCTTCCTTTTTCAATATTATTGAAGCATTTATCAGGGTTATTGTCTCAT
GAGCGGATACATATTTGAATGTATTTAGAAAAATAAACAAATAGGGGTTCCGCGCACATTTCCCCGAAAA
GTGCCACCTGACGTCTAAGAAACCATT
Features (pLannotate 1.2.2; 17 found; start..end, strand, type, name):
     52..87      +  CDS            rop (fragment): Rop protein, which maintains plasmids at low copy number; rop
    189..288     +  misc_feature   bom (fragment): basis of mobility region from pBR322
    294..451     -  CDS            lacZα (fragment): LacZα fragment of β-galactosidase; lacZ fragment
    454..472     +  promoter       T7 promoter: promoter for bacteriophage T7 RNA polymerase
    480..497     +  misc_feature   MCS (fragment): pUC18/19 multiple cloning site
    504..546     +  5'UTR          Xenopus globin 5'-UTR: translational enhancer from the 5'-UTR of the major beta-globin gene of Xenopus laevis
    569..1462    +  CDS            Cenpo: CENPO_MOUSE - Also known as Mcm21r. Experimental evidence at transcript level: Swiss-Prot protein existence level 2. Component of the CENPA-CAD (nucleosome distal) complex, a complex recruited to centromeres which is involved in assembly of kinetochore proteins, mitotic progression and chromosome segregation. May be involved in incorporation of newly synthesized CENPA into centromeres via its interaction with the CENPA-NAC complex. Modulates the kinetochore-bound levels of NDC80 complex (By similarity). From Mus musculus (Mouse).
   1484..2200    +  CDS            EBFP: enhanced blue variant of GFP mammalian codon-optimized
   2212..2337    +  3'UTR          Xenopus globin 3'-UTR: 3'-UTR of the major beta-globin gene of Xenopus laevis
   2442..2460    -  promoter       SP6 promoter: promoter for bacteriophage SP6 RNA polymerase
   2502..2518    -  protein_bind   lac operator: The lac repressor binds to the lac operator to inhibit transcription in E. coli. This inhibition can be relieved by adding lactose or isopropyl-β-D-thiogalactopyranoside (IPTG). lac repressor encoded by lacI
   2526..2556    -  promoter       lac promoter: promoter for the E. coli lac operon
   2571..2592    -  protein_bind   CAP binding site: CAP binding activates transcription in the presence of cAMP. E. coli catabolite activator protein
   2605..2697    -  CDS            lacI (fragment): lac repressor; lacI; The lac repressor binds to the lac operator to inhibit transcription in E. coli. This inhibition can be relieved by adding lactose or isopropyl-β-D-thiogalactopyranoside (IPTG).
   2880..3468    -  rep_origin     ori: high-copy-number ColE1/pMB1/pBR322/pUC origin of replication
   3639..4499    -  CDS            AmpR: β-lactamase; bla; confers resistance to ampicillin, carbenicillin, and related antibiotics
   4500..4604    -  promoter       AmpR promoter: bla
