[The description below was written by a language model from this plasmid's Addgene catalogue record and pLannotate feature annotations shown in this document.]
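Description:
pGEMHE-MmCENP-O-GFP is an in vitro transcription plasmid built on the pGEMHE backbone, a pGEM-derived vector designed for making translatable mRNA. It is maintained in E. coli as a high-copy plasmid through a ColE1/pUC-type origin and is selected with ampicillin via the β-lactamase gene and its own promoter. Remnants of lacZα, lac promoter/operator, rop, bom and lacI sequences are annotated as backbone fragments and play no role in the payload.

The insert is wild-type mouse CENP-O (Cenpo), a component of the CENPA-CAD complex, which is recruited to centromeres and takes part in kinetochore assembly and chromosome segregation. Its coding sequence is joined at the C terminus through a five-glycine linker to GFP. The automated annotation labels this fluorescent protein as EBFP, most likely reflecting close sequence similarity among GFP variants, whereas the catalogue entry describes it as GFP. The fusion lies downstream of a T7 promoter and is flanked by the 5′ and 3′ untranslated regions of the Xenopus laevis major β-globin gene, which enhance translation and are generally used to stabilise synthetic transcripts. An SP6 promoter sits beyond the 3′ UTR in the opposite orientation.

The plasmid serves as a template for T7 RNA polymerase to produce CENP-O-GFP mRNA. Although the vector is also listed as a mammalian expression type, no mammalian promoter is annotated, so expression in cells would depend on delivering the transcribed RNA. It was deposited alongside a study that used a computational pipeline to guide experimental testing of protein evolution. The sequenced record is slightly shorter (4,647 nt) than the stated total size (4,672 bp).
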