Addgene plasmid #205178: pGEMHE-MmCENP-O-GFP
Purpose: Expresses mouse CENP-O C-term tagged with GFP under T7 promoter - designed for in vitro transcription
Depositing lab: Michael Lampson. Depositing organization: University of Pennsylvania. Publication: FREEDA: An automated computational pipeline guides experimental testing of protein innovation. Dudka D, Akins RB, Lampson MA. J Cell Biol. 2023 Sep 4;222(9):e202212084. doi: 10.1083/jcb.202212084. Epub 2023 Jun 26. PubMed 37358475.
Backbone
  Vector backbone: pGEMHE
  Backbone size w/o insert (bp): 3043
  Total vector size (bp): 4672
  Vector type: Mammalian Expression ; In vitro transcription
Growth in bacteria
  Bacterial resistance: Ampicillin, 100 μg/mL
  Growth temperature: 37°C
  Growth strain: DH5alpha
  Copy number: High Copy
Gene/Insert
  Gene/Insert name: CENP-O
  Species: M. musculus (mouse)
  Insert size (bp): 1632
  Mutation: Wild type mouse CENP-O
  GenBank ID: NC_000078.7 (mouse)
  Entrez Gene: Cenpo (a.k.a. 2810429O05Rik, 8430427C03Rik, D12Ertd482e)
  Promoter: T7
  Tag / fusion protein: 5 glycines linker followed by GFP (C terminal on insert)
  Cloning method: Ligation Independent Cloning
  Sequencing primers: 5′ CCTCTTCGCTATTACGCCAG
Terms and licenses: Academic/Nonprofit Terms; Industry Terms: Not Available to Industry
How to cite: pGEMHE-MmCENP-O-GFP was a gift from Michael Lampson (Addgene plasmid # 205178 ; http://n2t.net/addgene:205178 ; RRID:Addgene_205178)
